Addgene plasmid #146057: pAc5.1B-EGFP-DmTral-R21EE23KS13AI15A_C
Purpose: Insect Expression of DmTral-R21EE23KS13AI15A
Depositing lab: Elisa Izaurralde. Depositing organization: Max Planck Institute for Developmental Biology. Publication: Similar modes of interaction enable Trailer Hitch and EDC3 to associate with DCP1 and Me31B in distinct protein complexes. Tritschler F, Eulalio A, Helms S, Schmidt S, Coles M, Weichenrieder O, Izaurralde E, Truffault V. Mol Cell Biol. 2008 Nov . 28(21):6695-708. 10.1128/MCB.00759-08 PubMed 18765641.
Backbone
  Vector backbone: Unknown
  Vector type: Insect Expression
Growth in bacteria
  Bacterial resistance: Ampicillin, 100 μg/mL
  Growth temperature: 37°C
  Growth strain: DH5alpha
  Copy number: Low Copy
Gene/Insert
  Gene/Insert name: DmTral-R21EE23KS13AI15A (alt names: Trailer Hitch; Dm LSm31)
  Species: D. melanogaster (fly)
  Mutation: two silent mutations A198C, A387G and a mutation G837T:Q279H compared to the sequence given by: NCBI:NM_140328.4 or UniProt Q9VTZ0.
  Entrez Gene: tral (a.k.a. Dmel_CG10686, BEST:GH08269, CG10686, DmLSm15, Dmel\CG10686, LSm15, Lsm15, Scd6p, TRAL, Tral, anon-EST:Posey139, anon-WO0172774.89, anon-WO02059370.24, p67, p70)
  Cloning method: Unknown
Terms and licenses: Academic/Nonprofit Terms; Industry Terms: Not Available to Industry
Depositor comments: Plasmids from this collection were made available to the research community and donated after the lab closed. Please note that the sequence provided by the depositing laboratory may be theoretical/predicted or based on Sanger sequencing results. There may be discrepancies between sequencing results obtained by Addgene and the depositor sequence. If an Addgene verified sequence is not available, please contact before placing your order to request that our lab fully sequence the plasmid.
How to cite: pAc5.1B-EGFP-DmTral-R21EE23KS13AI15A_C was a gift from Elisa Izaurralde (Addgene plasmid # 146057 ; http://n2t.net/addgene:146057 ; RRID:Addgene_146057)
