[The description below was written by a language model from this plasmid's Addgene catalogue record and pLannotate feature annotations shown in this document.]
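Description:
pAc5.1B-EGFP-DmTral-R21EE23KS13AI15A_C is an 8,029 nt insect expression plasmid. The catalogue lists the backbone as unknown, although the name and the annotated parts point to a pAc5.1-type vector. It is propagated in E. coli through a ColE1/pUC-family origin and selected with ampicillin via the β-lactamase gene and its bla promoter. The catalogue records it as low copy, even though the origin annotation describes a high-copy type. Short fragments annotated as a tetracycline resistance gene and SV40 large T antigen appear to be non-functional backbone remnants.

The expression cassette is driven by the Drosophila melanogaster actin 5C promoter, which gives strong constitutive transcription in fly cells. It directs an EGFP coding sequence followed directly by the Drosophila Trailer Hitch (Tral, also called LSm15) open reading frame, so Tral would be made as an N-terminal EGFP fusion. The automated annotation labels two stretches of the insert as fragments of mouse Lsm14a. This reflects homology to the mammalian orthologue, not a mouse insert. The Tral sequence carries the four substitutions given in the name (R21E, E23K, S13A, I15A). Relative to the reference, it also has two silent changes and a Q279H substitution.

A V5 epitope tag lies downstream of the insert, but the record does not say whether it is in frame and translated. An SV40 polyadenylation signal follows it and is annotated on the reverse strand. The stated purpose is simply insect expression of this Tral mutant. The associated publication concerns how Tral and EDC3 associate with DCP1 and Me31B, which suggests the mutant was used in interaction or localisation studies, though the record does not spell out the mutations' effect.
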