Features (pLannotate 1.2.2; 11 found; start..end, strand, type, name):
     56..2568    +  promoter       Ac5 promoter: Drosophila melanogaster actin 5C promoter
   2588..3304    +  CDS            EGFP: EGFP is a basic (constitutively fluorescent) green fluorescent protein published in 1996, derived from Aequorea victoria. It is reported to be a rapidly-maturing weak dimer with moderate acid sensitivity.
   3320..3607    +  CDS            Lsm14a (fragment): LS14A_MOUSE - Also known as Fam61a, Rap55a. Experimental evidence at protein level: Swiss-Prot protein existence level 1. Essential for formation of P-bodies, cytoplasmic structures that provide storage sites for translationally inactive mRNAs and protect them from degradation. Acts as a repressor of mRNA translation. May play a role in mitotic spindle assembly. From Mus musculus (Mouse).
   4520..4939    +  CDS            Lsm14a (fragment): LS14A_MOUSE - Also known as Fam61a, Rap55a. Experimental evidence at protein level: Swiss-Prot protein existence level 1. Essential for formation of P-bodies, cytoplasmic structures that provide storage sites for translationally inactive mRNAs and protect them from degradation. Acts as a repressor of mRNA translation. May play a role in mitotic spindle assembly. From Mus musculus (Mouse).
   5314..5355    +  CDS            V5 tag: epitope tag from simian virus 5
   5455..5589    -  polyA_signal   SV40 poly(A) signal: SV40 polyadenylation signal
   5612..5696    -  CDS            large T antigen (fragment): large T antigen from SV40 (simian virus 40)
   5697..6167    +  CDS            TcR (fragment): tetracycline efflux protein; tet; confers resistance to tetracycline
   6211..6799    -  rep_origin     ori: high-copy-number ColE1/pMB1/pBR322/pUC origin of replication
   6970..7830    -  CDS            AmpR: β-lactamase; bla; confers resistance to ampicillin, carbenicillin, and related antibiotics
   7831..7935    -  promoter       AmpR promoter: bla
>Addgene plasmid #146057 | pAc5.1B-EGFP-DmTral-R21EE23KS13AI15A_C | depositor full sequence | sequence record 288502 | Full Sequence
CTTCAAGGAATTAATTCTATATTCTAAAAACACAAATGATACTTCTAAAAAAAATCATGAATGGCATCAA
CTCTGAATCAAATCTTTGCAGATGCACCTACTTCTCATTTCCACTGTCACATCATTTTTCCAGATCTCGC
TGCCTGTTATGTGGCCCACAAACCAAGACACGTTTTATGGCCATTAAAGCTGGCTGATCGTCGCCAAACA
CCAAATACATATCAATATGTACATTCGAGAAAGAAGCGATCAAAGAAGCGTCTTCGGGCGAGTAGGAGAA
TGCGGAGGAGAAGGAGAACGAGCTGATCTAGTATCTCTCCACAATCCAATGCCAACTGACCAACTGGCCA
TATTCGGAGCAATTTGAAGCCAATTTCCATCGCCTGGCGATCGCTCCATTCTTGGCTATATGTTTTTCAC
CGTTCCCGGGGCCATTTTCAAAGACTCGTCGGTAAGATAAGATTGTGTCACTCGCTGTCTCTCTTCATTT
GTCGAAGAATGCTGAGGAATTTCGCGATGACGTCGGCGAGTATTTTGAAGAATGAGAATAATTTGTATTT
ATACGAAAATCAGTTAGTGGAATTTTCTACAAAAACATGTTATCTATAGATAATTTTGTTGCAAAATATG
TTGACTATGACAAAGATTGTATGTATATACCTTTAATGTATTCTCATTTTCTTATGTATTTATAATGGCA
ATGATGATACTGATGATATTTTAAGATGATGCCAGACCACAGGCTGATTTCTGCGTCTTTTGCCGAACGC
AGTGCATGTGCGGTTGTTGTTTTTTGGAATAGTTTCAATTTTCGGACTGTCCGCTTTGATTTCAGTTTCT
TGGCTTATTCAAAAAGCAAAGTAAAGCCAAAAAAGCGAGATGGCAATACCAAATGCGGCAAAACGGTAGT
GGAAGGAAAGGGGTGCGGGGCAGCGGAAGGAAGGGTGGGGCGGGGCGTGGCGGGGTCTGTGGCTGGGCGC
GACGTCACCGACGTTGGAGCCACTCCTTTGACCATGTGTGCGTGTGTGTATTATTCGTGTCTCGCCACTC
GCCGGTTGTTTTTTTCTTTTTATCTCGCTCTCTCTAGCGCCATCTCGTACGCATGCTCAACGCACCGCAT
GTTGCCGTGTCCTTTATGCGTCATTTTGGCTCGAAATAGGCAATTATTTAAACAAAGATTAGTCAACGAA
AACGCTAAAATAAATAAGTCTACAATATGGTTACTTATTGCCATGTGTGTGCAGCCAACGATAGCAACAA
AAGCAACAACACAGTGGCTTTCCCTCTTTCACTTTTTGTTTGCAAGCGCGTGCGAGCAAGACGGCACGAC
CGGCAAACGCAATTACGCTGACAAAGAGCAGACGAAGTTTTGGCCGAAAAACATCAAGGCGCCTGATACG
AATGCATTTGCAATAACAATTGCGATATTTAATATTGTTTATGAAGCTGTTTGACTTCAAAACACACAAA
AAAAAAAATAAAACAAATTATTTGAAAGAGAATTAGGAATCGGACAGCTTATCGTTACGGGCTAACAGCA
CACCGAGACGAAATAGCTTACCTGACGTCACAGCCTCTGGAAGAACTGCCGCCAAGCAGAGAGAGAGAGA
AAAAGAGGGAGAGCAGCTTAGACCGCATGTGCTTGTGTGTGAGGCGTCTCTCTCTTCGTCTCCTGTTTGC
GCAAACGCATAGACTGCACTGAGAAAATCGATTACCTATTTTTTATGAATGAATATTTGCACTATTACTA
TTCAAAACTATTAAGATAGCAATCACATTCAATAGCCAAATACTATACCACCTGAGCGATGCAACGAAAT
GATCAATTTGAGCAAAAATGCTGCATATTTAGGACGGCATCATTATAGAAATGCTTCTTGCTGTGTACTT
TTCTCTCGTCTGGCAGCTGTTTCGCCGTTATTGTTAAAACCGGCTTAAGTTAGGTGTGTTTTCTACGACT
AGTGATGCCCCTACTAGAAGATGTGTGTTGCACAAATGTCCCTGAATAACCAATTTGAAGTGCAGATAGC
AGTAAACGTAAGCTAATATGAATATTATTTAACTGTAATGTTTTAATATCGCTGGACATTACTAATAAAC
CCACTATAAACACATGTACATATGTATGTTTTGGCATACAATGAGTAGTTGGGGAAAAAATGTGTAAAAG
CACCGTGACCATCACAGCATAAAGATAACCAGCTGAAGTATCGAATATGAGTAACCCCCAAATTGAATCA
CATGCCGCAACTGATAGGACCCATGGAAGTACACTCTTCATGGCGATATACAAGACACACACAAGCACGA
ACACCCAGTTGCGGAGGAAATTCTCCGTAAATGAAAACCCAATCGGCGAACAATTCATACCCATATATGG
TAAAAGTTTTGAACGCGACTTGAGAGCGGAGAGCATTGCGGCTGATAAGGTTTTAGCGCTAAGCGGGCTT
TATAAAACGGGCTGCGGGACCAGTTTTCATATCACTACCGTTTGAGTTCTTGTGCTGTGTGGATACTCCT
CCCGACACAAAGCCGCTCCATCAGCCAGCAGTCGTCTAATCCAGAGACCCCGGATCGGGGTACCAACATG
GTGAGCAAGGGCGAGGAGCTGTTCACCGGGGTGGTGCCCATCCTGGTCGAGCTGGACGGCGACGTAAACG
GCCACAAGTTCAGCGTGTCCGGCGAGGGCGAGGGCGATGCCACCTACGGCAAGCTGACCCTGAAGTTCAT
CTGCACCACCGGCAAGCTGCCCGTGCCCTGGCCCACCCTCGTGACCACCCTGACCTACGGCGTGCAGTGC
TTCAGCCGCTACCCCGACCACATGAAGCAGCACGACTTCTTCAAGTCCGCCATGCCCGAAGGCTACGTCC
AGGAGCGCACCATCTTCTTCAAGGACGACGGCAACTACAAGACCCGCGCCGAGGTGAAGTTCGAGGGCGA
CACCCTGGTGAACCGCATCGAGCTGAAGGGCATCGACTTCAAGGAGGACGGCAACATCCTGGGGCACAAG
CTGGAGTACAACTACAACAGCCACAACGTCTATATCATGGCCGACAAGCAGAAGAACGGCATCAAGGTGA
ACTTCAAGATCCGCCACAACATCGAGGACGGCAGCGTGCAGCTCGCCGACCACTACCAGCAGAACACCCC
CATCGGCGACGGCCCCGTGCTGCTGCCCGACAACCACTACCTGAGCACCCAGTCCGCCCTGAGCAAAGAC
CCCAACGAGAAGCGCGATCACATGGTCCTGCTGGAGTTCGTGACCGCCGCCGGGATCACTCTCGGCATGG
ACGAGCTGTACAAGCCAAGCTTGAATTCTATGAGCGGGGGATTACCGGAGTTGGGCTCCAAAATCGCGCT
CGCGTCCAAGGCGGACATTGAGTACAAGGGCCGCCTGTACACGGTGGATCCGCAGGAGTGCACCATTGCG
CTCTCGAGTGTGCGATCCTTCGGTACAGAAGATCGGGACACCCAGTTCCAGATAGCGCCGCAATCGCAGA
TCTACGACTACATCCTCTTCCGTGGCTCGGACATCAAGGACATTCGCGTTGTCAACAACCACACGCTGCC
GCACCACAATGACCCGGCGATCATGCAGGCGCAGCTCCAGAACGGACCGCCCCAGATGCCGCAGCACTTC
CCCATGCCCAGCGGGATGAGCGGTCCGCCGCAGCAGCAACAGGTGCCGTCGCAGCAACCGCCCCAGATGC
CAAGCGGTGGAGGCAGTGGTGGTGCTGGTGGAGCAGGAGCTCCTGGCGGCGGCGGACCCGGCTACGGCAA
TGGCAATCCGTTCGGCAACCTCGGCGGTCCCAATCTGGCCAACATGGTGGGCAATGCGGGCGGATCGCTT
GCACCCGGTTCCGGTGCTCCGGGCAGCGGACCCTTCATGCACATCGGTGGCAATCAGCAGCAACCGAAGC
CCCAGCAGCAGAAACAGCCAAACATGCTGGCCGGTGCCTCGCGATCGACGACGCCCATTAGCCTGATTGT
GAGTCCCACGGCGGAGCTGACTCAGCAGCAGCAGCTGCACCAGCAACAGAACGCTGGCCAGGGTGGCAAC
GGACGCGATGCAGGACATAAGCGCCAGAACCACCAGCAGCAACAGAATCAGCAGCATCAGCAACGTGGCG
GACCCAGCCACAACAATATGCAGCATCAGCAGCAACGAGGCGGCGGCAGTGGAACGGACTTCTATAACCA
GCAGCGGGATCGTCGGGACTCCGGACGTCAAATGGACAACAACTATAGCAACAACTACAACAACAATAAT
AATAATCAGCGCAATCGCGGCGGCGGCAACGGAATGCAACAGCAGCAGCGAGGAGGAAACGGCGGCAGCG
GCGGCGGCGGTGGAAACGGAGGTGGAAACAACCCGGCCTGGAACATGCATCGCGGCAACCAGAACTCGAA
CAACATGATGAACATGCGCAACCGCGGCATGGGATCCCGCGGCCCCATGCGACCCAATCAGGGCTATCGT
CCGCAGTCGGCCAATAATCAGAACAAGCCGCGGAACAAGATCAAGTTCGAGGGCGACTTCGATTTCGAGC
AGGCAAACAACAAGTTCGAGGAACTGCGCTCCCAACTGGCCAAGCTCAAGGTGGCCGAGGATGGTGCACC
CAAGCCAGCCACCAATGCAACGGCCGCCACTGCAACTGCAACCAATGAGCAGGTGGGTGAGAAGGTTGAA
GGCGTTCACACACTGAATGGCGAGACCGACAAGAAGGATGATTCTGGCAACGAGACCGGCGCTGGAGAGC
ACGAGCCTGAGGAGGATGATGTTGCTGTGTGCTACGACAAGACCAAATCGTTCTTCGACAACATCTCGTG
CGAGGCTGCCCAGGATCGCAGCAAGAACAAGAAGAACGATTGGCGCCAGGAGCGCAAGTTGAACACGGAG
ACCTTCGGAGTGTCCTCCACACGACGTGGCAGTTACCGCGGACGCAACCAATACTACAACAATAATGGCA
ACGGCGGCATTAACTCGGGATATGGAGGAGCGCCAGGCTACAACAGGAACAATTATCGCATGGGTGGCGG
CGGCGGAAACTTCCGAAACAGGAGCAACAATCGCAACAACGGCGGCGGTCGTGGCGGAAACGGAATGCCA
AACATCACCAATGGCAACACGGCTGCTGCGCTGAAGGCGGCCAACAATGCTGCTGGCCACGGATCCAATG
CCACGGACTCCAGTGCACCAAATGCCACAACCGCGACGACAAAGTCGACGTCCCTCTTGCCAGAGCAGAC
GCAACAGGTGGCGGCAGTTTCACAATAGGCGGCCGCTCGAGTCTAGAGGGCCCGCGGTTCGAAGGTAAGC
CTATCCCTAACCCTCTCCTCGGTCTCGATTCTACGCGTACCGGTCATCATCACCATCACCATTGAGTTTA
AACCCGCTGATCAGCCTCGACTGTGCCTTCTAAGGCCTGAGCTCGCTGATCAGCCTCGATCGAGGATCCA
GACATGATAAGATACATTGATGAGTTTGGACAAACCACAACTAGAATGCAGTGAAAAAAATGCTTTATTT
GTGAAATTTGTGATGCTATTGCTTTATTTGTAACCATTATAAGCTGCAATAAACAAGTTAACAACAACAA
TTGCATTCATTTTATGTTTCAGGTTCAGGGGGAGGTGTGGGAGGTTTTTTAAAGCAAGTAAAACCTCTAC
AAATGTGGTATGGCTGATTATGATCAGTCGACCGATGCCCTTGAGAGCCTTCAACCCAGTCAGCTCCTTC
CGGTGGGCGCGGGGCATGACTATCGTCGCCGCACTTATGACTGTCTTCTTTATCATGCAACTCGTAGGAC
AGGTGCCGGCAGCGCTCTGGGTCATTTTCGGCGAGGACCGCTTTCGCTGGAGCGCGACGATGATCGGCCT
GTCGCTTGCGGTATTCGGAATCTTGCACGCCCTCGCTCAAGCCTTCGTCACTGGTCCCGCCACCAAACGT
TTCGGCGAGAAGCAGGCCATTATCGCCGGCATGGCGGCCGACGCGCTGGGCTACGTCTTGCTGGCGTTCG
CGACGCGAGGCTGGATGGCCTTCCCCATTATGATTCTTCTCGCTTCCGGCGGCATCGGGATGCCCGCGTT
GCAGGCCATGCTGTCCAGGCAGGTAGATGACGACCATCAGGGACAGCTTCAAGGATCGCTCGCGGCTCTT
ACCAGCCAGCAAAAGGCCAGGAACCGTAAAAAGGCCGCGTTGCTGGCGTTTTTCCATAGGCTCCGCCCCC
CTGACGAGCATCACAAAAATCGACGCTCAAGTCAGAGGTGGCGAAACCCGACAGGACTATAAAGATACCA
GGCGTTTCCCCCTGGAAGCTCCCTCGTGCGCTCTCCTGTTCCGACCCTGCCGCTTACCGGATACCTGTCC
GCCTTTCTCCCTTCGGGAAGCGTGGCGCTTTCTCAATGCTCACGCTGTAGGTATCTCAGTTCGGTGTAGG
TCGTTCGCTCCAAGCTGGGCTGTGTGCACGAACCCCCCGTTCAGCCCGACCGCTGCGCCTTATCCGGTAA
CTATCGTCTTGAGTCCAACCCGGTAAGACACGACTTATCGCCACTGGCAGCAGCCACTGGTAACAGGATT
AGCAGAGCGAGGTATGTAGGCGGTGCTACAGAGTTCTTGAAGTGGTGGCCTAACTACGGCTACACTAGAA
GGACAGTATTTGGTATCTGCGCTCTGCTGAAGCCAGTTACCTTCGGAAAAAGAGTTGGTAGCTCTTGATC
CGGCAAACAAACCACCGCTGGTAGCGGTGGTTTTTTTGTTTGCAAGCAGCAGATTACGCGCAGAAAAAAA
GGATCTCAAGAAGATCCTTTGATCTTTTCTACGGGGTCTGACGCTCAGTGGAACGAAAACTCACGTTAAG
GGATTTTGGTCATGAGATTATCAAAAAGGATCTTCACCTAGATCCTTTTAAATTAAAAATGAAGTTTTAA
ATCAATCTAAAGTATATATGAGTAAACTTGGTCTGACAGTTACCAATGCTTAATCAGTGAGGCACCTATC
TCAGCGATCTGTCTATTTCGTTCATCCATAGTTGCCTGACTCCCCGTCGTGTAGATAACTACGATACGGG
AGGGCTTACCATCTGGCCCCAGTGCTGCAATGATACCGCGAGACCCACGCTCACCGGCTCCAGATTTATC
AGCAATAAACCAGCCAGCCGGAAGGGCCGAGCGCAGAAGTGGTCCTGCAACTTTATCCGCCTCCATCCAG
TCTATTAATTGTTGCCGGGAAGCTAGAGTAAGTAGTTCGCCAGTTAATAGTTTGCGCAACGTTGTTGCCA
TTGCTGCAGGCATCGTGGTGTCACGCTCGTCGTTTGGTATGGCTTCATTCAGCTCCGGTTCCCAACGATC
AAGGCGAGTTACATGATCCCCCATGTTGTGCAAAAAAGCGGTTAGCTCCTTCGGTCCTCCGATCGTTGTC
AGAAGTAAGTTGGCCGCAGTGTTATCACTCATGGTTATGGCAGCACTGCATAATTCTCTTACTGTCATGC
CATCCGTAAGATGCTTTTCTGTGACTGGTGAGTACTCAACCAAGTCATTCTGAGAATAGTGTATGCGGCG
ACCGAGTTGCTCTTGCCCGGCGTCAACACGGGATAATACCGCGCCACATAGCAGAACTTTAAAAGTGCTC
ATCATTGGAAAACGTTCTTCGGGGCGAAAACTCTCAAGGATCTTACCGCTGTTGAGATCCAGTTCGATGT
AACCCACTCGTGCACCCAACTGATCTTCAGCATCTTTTACTTTCACCAGCGTTTCTGGGTGAGCAAAAAC
AGGAAGGCAAAATGCCGCAAAAAAGGGAATAAGGGCGACACGGAAATGTTGAATACTCATACTCTTCCTT
TTTCAATATTATTGAAGCATTTATCAGGGTTATTGTCTCATGAGCGGATACATATTTGAATGTATTTAGA
AAAATAAACAAATAGGGGTTCCGCGCACATTTCCCCGAAAAGTGCCACCTGACGTCTAAGAAACCATTAT
TATCATGACATTAACCTATAAAAATAGGCGTATCACGAGGCCCTTTCGT
